>Addgene plasmid #79614 | pRS315e_pGal-dCas9-SH3-pGal-PmCDA1-SHL | depositor full sequence | sequence record 154114 | pRS315e_pGal-dCas9-SH3-pGal-PmCDA1-SHL sequence 12054 bps
GACGAAAGGGCCTCGTGATACGCCTATTTTTATAGGTTAATGTCATGATAATAATGGTTTCTTAGGACGG
ATCGCTTGCCTGTAACTTACACGCGCCTCGTATCTTTTAATGATGGAATAATTTGGGAATTTACTCTGTG
TTTATTTATTTTTATGTTTTGTATTTGGATTTTAGAAAGTAAATAAAGAAGGTAGAAGAGTTACGGAATG
AAGAAAAAAAAATAAACAAAGGTTTAAAAAATTTCAACAAAAAGCGTACTTTACATATATATTTATTAGA
CAAGAAAAGCAGATTAAATAGATATACATTCGATTAACGATAAGTAAAATGTAAAATCACAGGATTTTCG
TGTGTGGTCTTCTACACAGACAAGATGAAACAATTCGGCATTAATACCTGAGAGCAGGAAGAGCAAGATA
AAAGGTAGTATTTGTTGGCGATCCCCCTAGAGTCTTTTACATCTTCGGAAAACAAAAACTATTTTTTCTT
TAATTTCTTTTTTTACTTTCTATTTTTAATTTATATATTTATATTAAAAAATTTAAATTATAATTATTTT
TATAGCACGTGATGAAAAGGACCCAGGTGGCACTTTTCGGGGAAATGTGCGCGGAACCCCTATTTGTTTA
TTTTTCTAAATACATTCAAATATGTATCCGCTCATGAGACAATAACCCTGATAAATGCTTCAATAATATT
GAAAAAGGAAGAGTATGAGTATTCAACATTTCCGTGTCGCCCTTATTCCCTTTTTTGCGGCATTTTGCCT
TCCTGTTTTTGCTCACCCAGAAACGCTGGTGAAAGTAAAAGATGCTGAAGATCAGTTGGGTGCACGAGTG
GGTTACATCGAACTGGATCTCAACAGCGGTAAGATCCTTGAGAGTTTTCGCCCCGAAGAACGTTTTCCAA
TGATGAGCACTTTTAAAGTTCTGCTATGTGGCGCGGTATTATCCCGTATTGACGCCGGGCAAGAGCAACT
CGGTCGCCGCATACACTATTCTCAGAATGACTTGGTTGAGTACTCACCAGTCACAGAAAAGCATCTTACG
GATGGCATGACAGTAAGAGAATTATGCAGTGCTGCCATAACCATGAGTGATAACACTGCGGCCAACTTAC
TTCTGACAACGATCGGAGGACCGAAGGAGCTAACCGCTTTTTTTCACAACATGGGGGATCATGTAACTCG
CCTTGATCGTTGGGAACCGGAGCTGAATGAAGCCATACCAAACGACGAGCGTGACACCACGATGCCTGTA
GCAATGGCAACAACGTTGCGCAAACTATTAACTGGCGAACTACTTACTCTAGCTTCCCGGCAACAATTAA
TAGACTGGATGGAGGCGGATAAAGTTGCAGGACCACTTCTGCGCTCGGCCCTTCCGGCTGGCTGGTTTAT
TGCTGATAAATCTGGAGCCGGTGAGCGTGGGTCTCGCGGTATCATTGCAGCACTGGGGCCAGATGGTAAG
CCCTCCCGTATCGTAGTTATCTACACGACGGGCAGTCAGGCAACTATGGATGAACGAAATAGACAGATCG
CTGAGATAGGTGCCTCACTGATTAAGCATTGGTAACTGTCAGACCAAGTTTACTCATATATACTTTAGAT
TGATTTAAAACTTCATTTTTAATTTAAAAGGATCTAGGTGAAGATCCTTTTTGATAATCTCATGACCAAA
ATCCCTTAACGTGAGTTTTCGTTCCACTGAGCGTCAGACCCCGTAGAAAAGATCAAAGGATCTTCTTGAG
ATCCTTTTTTTCTGCGCGTAATCTGCTGCTTGCAAACAAAAAAACCACCGCTACCAGCGGTGGTTTGTTT
GCCGGATCAAGAGCTACCAACTCTTTTTCCGAAGGTAACTGGCTTCAGCAGAGCGCAGATACCAAATACT
GTCCTTCTAGTGTAGCCGTAGTTAGGCCACCACTTCAAGAACTCTGTAGCACCGCCTACATACCTCGCTC
TGCTAATCCTGTTACCAGTGGCTGCTGCCAGTGGCGATAAGTCGTGTCTTACCGGGTTGGACTCAAGACG
ATAGTTACCGGATAAGGCGCAGCGGTCGGGCTGAACGGGGGGTTCGTGCACACAGCCCAGCTTGGAGCGA
ACGACCTACACCGAACTGAGATACCTACAGCGTGAGCATTGAGAAAGCGCCACGCTTCCCGAAGGGAGAA
AGGCGGACAGGTATCCGGTAAGCGGCAGGGTCGGAACAGGAGAGCGCACGAGGGAGCTTCCAGGGGGGAA
CGCCTGGTATCTTTATAGTCCTGTCGGGTTTCGCCACCTCTGACTTGAGCGTCGATTTTTGTGATGCTCG
TCAGGGGGGCCGAGCCTATGGAAAAACGCCAGCAACGCGGCCTTTTTACGGTTCCTGGCCTTTTGCTGGC
CTTTTGCTCACATGTTCTTTCCTGCGTTATCCCCTGATTCTGTGGATAACCGTATTACCGCCTTTGAGTG
AGCTGATACCGCTCGCCGCAGCCGAACGACCGAGCGCAGCGAGTCAGTGAGCGAGGAAGCGGAAGAGCGC
CCAATACGCAAACCGCCTCTCCCCGCGCGTTGGCCGATTCATTAATGCAGCTGGCACGACAGGTTTCCCG
ACTGGAAAGCGGGCAGTGAGCGCAACGCAATTAATGTGAGTTACCTCACTCATTAGGCACCCCAGGCTTT
ACACTTTATGCTTCCGGCTCCTATGTTGTGTGGAATTGTGAGCGGATAACAATTTCACACAGGAAACAGC
TATGACCATGATTACGCCAAGCTCGAAATTAACCCTCACTAAAGGGAACAAAAGCTGGTACCGGGCCCGA
ATTCTCTCCTTCTCTTAGGTGGCAGAGCAGGTGGAGGGTCGACCATACTAGAAACAGCAGGACTCTTAGT
GGTGTGGAGTATTTTTACCTGAATCATAATGGACAACTCGCTCCGTCGTTTTTCAGCTCGCTTCAAAGTC
TTCTCAAGCCATCTATTCTCATTCAATTGATTGTGCGACGATTGGATGAATATTTTCCTGCAACATTGGT
AGTGTTCACTTACCATTACATTCAACCCAACCCCGTTATCTCTGAGGTTCCACAGCCCAATTTGATTCCT
CGCATTTTTCTCGTAATAGAGTTTGCAAGCCCAGATTTTCAAAGTGTGGCCGTTCCCCCGCAGCTCCTGG
TTATACCATTCTAAGATCTTTTCAGCGCAATCTGCACAAGGACTCCAGGATGAGTACCAATTTATCGTGA
ATTGTCCGGGGTTGTCGCGCAGGTATTCTTCGACTTTTCTAATGCTAAAGATTTCGGCGTGAATGCCACG
TTCTGTCCCGCTCTGTGGTTTATTCACAGCATAGCCCCAAAAACACGCTCTACGTTCACCCCGTCGTTTT
AATTCAAAGAGAACGTAGCATCTATGCGACACGGATTTTTTGTTGTTGAAAAACTGTTTCTTAAACGTGT
AGATGTCCAACTTCTCATGGATTCTCACGTACTCAGCGTCGGTCATCGATCCGCCGCCTTTTTCGAACTG
CGGGTGGCTCCAGGCCACCATACTAGTTTCAAAAATTCTTACTTTTTTTTTGGATGGACGCAAAGAAGTT
TAATAATCATATTACATGGCATTACCACCATATACATATCCATATACATATCCATATCTAATCTTACTTA
TATGTTGTGGAAATGTAAAGAGCCCCATTATCTTAGCCTAAAAAAACCTTCTCTTTGGAACTTTCAGTAA
TACGCTTAACTGCTCATTGCTATATTGAAGTACGGATTAGAAGCCGCCGAGCGGGTGACAGCCCTCCGAA
GGAAGACTCTCCTCCGTGCGTCCTCGTCTTCACCGGTCGCGTTCCTGAAACGCAGATGTGCCTCGCGCCG
CACTGCTCCGAACAATAAAGATTCTACAATACTAGCTTTTATGGTTATGAAGAGGAAAAATTGGCAGTAA
CCTGGCCCCACAAACCTTCAAATGAACGAATCAAATTAACAACCATAGGATGATAATGCGATTAGTTTTT
TAGCCTTATTTCTGGGGTAATTAATCAGCGAAGCGATGATTTTTGATCTATTAACAGATATATAAATGCA
AAAACTGCATAACCACTTTAACTAATACTTTCAACATTTTCGGTTTGTATTACTTCTTATTCAAATGTAA
TAAAAGTATCAACAAAAAATTGTTAATATACCTCTATACTTTAACGTCAAGGAGAAAAAACCCATGGACA
AGAAGTACTCCATTGGGCTCGCTATCGGCACAAACAGCGTCGGTTGGGCCGTCATTACGGACGAGTACAA
GGTGCCGAGCAAAAAATTCAAAGTTCTGGGCAATACCGATCGCCACAGCATAAAGAAGAACCTCATTGGC
GCCCTCCTGTTCGACTCCGGGGAGACGGCCGAAGCCACGCGGCTCAAAAGAACAGCACGGCGCAGATATA
CCCGCAGAAAGAATCGGATCTGCTACCTGCAGGAGATCTTTAGTAATGAGATGGCTAAGGTGGATGACTC
TTTCTTCCATAGGCTGGAGGAGTCCTTTTTGGTGGAGGAGGATAAAAAGCACGAGCGCCACCCAATCTTT
GGCAATATCGTGGACGAGGTGGCGTACCATGAAAAGTACCCAACCATATATCATCTGAGGAAGAAGCTTG
TAGACAGTACTGATAAGGCTGACTTGCGGTTGATCTATCTCGCGCTGGCGCATATGATCAAATTTCGGGG
ACACTTCCTCATCGAGGGGGACCTGAACCCAGACAACAGCGATGTCGACAAACTCTTTATCCAACTGGTT
CAGACTTACAATCAGCTTTTCGAAGAGAACCCGATCAACGCATCCGGAGTTGACGCCAAAGCAATCCTGA
GCGCTAGGCTGTCCAAATCCCGGCGGCTCGAAAACCTCATCGCACAGCTCCCTGGGGAGAAGAAGAACGG
CCTGTTTGGTAATCTTATCGCCCTGTCACTCGGGCTGACCCCCAACTTTAAATCTAACTTCGACCTGGCC
GAAGATGCCAAGCTTCAACTGAGCAAAGACACCTACGATGATGATCTCGACAATCTGCTGGCCCAGATCG
GCGACCAGTACGCAGACCTTTTTTTGGCGGCAAAGAACCTGTCAGACGCCATTCTGCTGAGTGATATTCT
GCGAGTGAACACGGAGATCACCAAAGCTCCGCTGAGCGCTAGTATGATCAAGCGCTATGATGAGCACCAC
CAAGACTTGACTTTGCTGAAGGCCCTTGTCAGACAGCAACTGCCTGAGAAGTACAAGGAAATTTTCTTCG
ATCAGTCTAAAAATGGCTACGCCGGATACATTGACGGCGGAGCAAGCCAGGAGGAATTTTACAAATTTAT
TAAGCCCATCTTGGAAAAAATGGACGGCACCGAGGAGCTGCTGGTAAAGCTTAACAGAGAAGATCTGTTG
CGCAAACAGCGCACTTTCGACAATGGAAGCATCCCCCACCAGATTCACCTGGGCGAACTGCACGCTATCC
TCAGGCGGCAAGAGGATTTCTACCCCTTTTTGAAAGATAACAGGGAAAAGATTGAGAAAATCCTCACATT
TCGGATACCCTACTATGTAGGCCCCCTCGCCCGGGGAAATTCCAGATTCGCGTGGATGACTCGCAAATCA
GAAGAGACCATCACTCCCTGGAACTTCGAGGAAGTCGTGGATAAGGGGGCCTCTGCCCAGTCCTTCATCG
AAAGGATGACTAACTTTGATAAAAATCTGCCTAACGAAAAGGTGCTTCCTAAACACTCTCTGCTGTACGA
GTACTTCACAGTTTATAACGAGCTCACCAAGGTCAAATACGTCACAGAAGGGATGAGAAAGCCAGCATTC
CTGTCTGGAGAGCAGAAGAAAGCTATCGTGGACCTCCTCTTCAAGACGAACCGGAAAGTTACCGTGAAAC
AGCTCAAAGAAGACTATTTCAAAAAGATTGAATGTTTCGACTCTGTTGAAATCAGCGGAGTGGAGGATCG
CTTCAACGCATCCCTGGGAACGTATCACGATCTCCTGAAAATCATTAAAGACAAGGACTTCCTGGACAAT
GAGGAGAACGAGGACATTCTTGAGGACATTGTCCTCACCCTTACGTTGTTTGAAGATAGGGAGATGATTG
AAGAACGCTTGAAAACTTACGCTCATCTCTTCGACGACAAAGTCATGAAACAGCTCAAGAGGCGCCGATA
TACAGGATGGGGGCGGCTGTCAAGAAAACTGATCAATGGGATCCGAGACAAGCAGAGTGGAAAGACAATC
CTGGATTTTCTTAAGTCCGATGGATTTGCCAACCGGAACTTCATGCAGTTGATCCATGATGACTCTCTCA
CCTTTAAGGAGGACATCCAGAAAGCACAAGTTTCTGGCCAGGGGGACAGTCTTCACGAGCACATCGCTAA
TCTTGCAGGTAGCCCAGCTATCAAAAAGGGAATACTGCAGACCGTTAAGGTCGTGGATGAACTCGTCAAA
GTAATGGGAAGGCATAAGCCCGAGAATATCGTTATCGAGATGGCCCGAGAGAACCAAACTACCCAGAAGG
GACAGAAGAACAGTAGGGAAAGGATGAAGAGGATTGAAGAGGGTATAAAAGAACTGGGGTCCCAAATCCT
TAAGGAACACCCAGTTGAAAACACCCAGCTTCAGAATGAGAAGCTCTACCTGTACTACCTGCAGAACGGC
AGGGACATGTACGTGGATCAGGAACTGGACATCAATCGGCTCTCCGACTACGACGTGGATGCTATCGTGC
CCCAGTCTTTTCTCAAAGATGATTCTATTGATAATAAAGTGTTGACAAGATCCGATAAAAATAGAGGGAA
GAGTGATAACGTCCCCTCAGAAGAAGTTGTCAAGAAAATGAAAAATTATTGGCGGCAGCTGCTGAACGCC
AAACTGATCACACAACGGAAGTTCGATAATCTGACTAAGGCTGAACGAGGTGGCCTGTCTGAGTTGGATA
AAGCCGGCTTCATCAAAAGGCAGCTTGTTGAGACACGCCAGATCACCAAGCACGTGGCCCAAATTCTCGA
TTCACGCATGAACACCAAGTACGATGAAAATGACAAACTGATTCGAGAGGTGAAAGTTATTACTCTGAAG
TCTAAGCTGGTCTCAGATTTCAGAAAGGACTTTCAGTTTTATAAGGTGAGAGAGATCAACAATTACCACC
ATGCGCATGATGCCTACCTGAATGCAGTGGTAGGCACTGCACTTATCAAAAAATATCCCAAGCTTGAATC
TGAATTTGTTTACGGAGACTATAAAGTGTACGATGTTAGGAAAATGATCGCAAAGTCTGAGCAGGAAATA
GGCAAGGCCACCGCTAAGTACTTCTTTTACAGCAATATTATGAATTTTTTCAAGACCGAGATTACACTGG
CCAATGGAGAGATTCGGAAGCGACCACTTATCGAAACAAACGGAGAAACAGGAGAAATCGTGTGGGACAA
GGGTAGGGATTTCGCGACAGTCCGGAAGGTCCTGTCCATGCCGCAGGTGAACATCGTTAAAAAGACCGAA
GTACAGACCGGAGGCTTCTCCAAGGAAAGTATCCTCCCGAAAAGGAACAGCGACAAGCTGATCGCACGCA
AAAAAGATTGGGACCCCAAGAAATACGGCGGATTCGATTCTCCTACAGTCGCTTACAGTGTACTGGTTGT
GGCCAAAGTGGAGAAAGGGAAGTCTAAAAAACTCAAAAGCGTCAAGGAACTGCTGGGCATCACAATCATG
GAGCGATCAAGCTTCGAAAAAAACCCCATCGACTTTCTCGAGGCGAAAGGATATAAAGAGGTCAAAAAAG
ACCTCATCATTAAGCTTCCCAAGTACTCTCTCTTTGAGCTTGAAAACGGCCGGAAACGAATGCTCGCTAG
TGCGGGCGAGCTGCAGAAAGGTAACGAGCTGGCACTGCCCTCTAAATACGTTAATTTCTTGTATCTGGCC
AGCCACTATGAAAAGCTCAAAGGGTCTCCCGAAGATAATGAGCAGAAGCAGCTGTTCGTGGAACAACACA
AACACTACCTTGATGAGATCATCGAGCAAATAAGCGAATTCTCCAAAAGAGTGATCCTCGCCGACGCTAA
CCTCGATAAGGTGCTTTCTGCTTACAATAAGCACAGGGATAAGCCCATCAGGGAGCAGGCAGAAAACATT
ATCCACTTGTTTACTCTGACCAACTTGGGCGCGCCTGCAGCCTTCAAGTACTTCGACACCACCATAGACA
GAAAGCGGTACACCTCTACAAAGGAGGTCCTGGACGCCACACTGATTCATCAGTCAATTACGGGGCTCTA
TGAAACAAGAATCGACCTCTCTCAGCTCGGTGGAGACAGCAGGGCTGACCCCAAGAAGAAGAGGAAGGTG
GGTGGAGGAGGTTCTGGAGGTGGAGGTTCTGCAGAGTATGTGCGGGCCCTCTTTGACTTTAATGGGAATG
ATGAAGAAGATCTTCCCTTTAAGAAAGGAGACATCCTGAGAATCCGGGATAAGCCTGAAGAGCAGTGGTG
GAATGCAGAGGACAGCGAAGGAAAGAGGGGGATGATTCCTGTCCCTTACGTGGAGAAGTATTCCGGAGAC
TATAAGGACCACGACGGAGACTACAAGGATCATGATATTGATTACAAAGACGATGACGATAAGTCTAGAG
GCTCCGGATAAGGATCCTAATAAGCGAATTTCTTATGATTTATGATTTTTATTATTAAATAAGTTATAAA
AAAAATAAGTGTATACAAATTTTAAAGTGACTCTTAGGTTTTAAAACGAAAATTCTTATTCTTGAGTAAC
TCTTTCCTGTAGGTCAGGTTGCTTTCTCAGGTATAGCATGAGGTCGCTCTTATTGACCACACCTCTACCG
GCATGCCGAGCAAATGCCTGCAAATCGCTCCCGGGCAAAAAACCCCCTCAAGACCCGTTTAGAGGCCCCA
AGGGGTTATGCTATGCATACCAAGCTTCCGCGGTGGAGCTCCAATTCGCCCTATAGTGAGTCGTATTACA
ATTCACTGGCCGTCGTTTTACAACGTCGTGACTGGGAAAACCCTGGCGTTACCCAACTTAATCGCCTTGC
AGCACATCCCCCCTTCGCCAGCTGGCGTAATAGCGAAGAGGCCCGCACCGATCGCCCTTCCCAACAGTTG
CGCAGCCTGAATGGCGAATGGCGCG
[124 nt withheld, positions 9126-9249]
C
[91 nt withheld, positions 9251-9341]
A
[49 nt withheld, positions 9343-9391]
CCTTTGACGTTGGAGTCCACGTTCTTT
[37 nt withheld, positions 9419-9455]
ACCCTATCTCGGTCTATTCTTTTGATTTATAAGGGATTTTGCCGATTTCGGCCTATTGGTTAAAAAATGA
GCTGATTTAACAAAAATTTAACGCGAATTTTAACAAAATATTAACGTTTACAATTTCCTGATGCGGTATT
TTCTCCTTACGCATCTGTGCGGTATTTCACACCGCATATCGACCCTCGAGGAGAACTTCTAGTATATCCA
CATACCTAATATTATTGCCTTATTAAAAATGGAATCGGAACAATTACATCAAAATCCACATTCTCTTCAA
AATCAATTGTCCTGTACTTCCTTGTTCATGTGTGTTCAAAAACGTTATATTTATAGGATAATTATACTCT
ATTTCTCAACAAGTAATTGGTTGTTTGGCCGAGCGGTCTAAGGCGCCTGATTCAAGAAATATCTTGACCG
CAGTTAACTGTGGGAATACTCAGGTATCGTAAGATGCAAGAGTTCGAATCTCTTAGCAACCATTATTTTT
TTCCTCAACATAACGAGAACACACAGGGGCGCTATCGCACAGAATCAAATTCGATGACTGGAAATTTTTT
GTTAATTTCAGAGGTCGCCTGACGCATATACCTTTTTCAACTGAAAAATTGGGAGAAAAAGGAAAGGTGA
GAGGCCGGAACCGGCTTTTCATATAGAATAGAGAAGCGTTCATGACTAAATGCTTGCATCACAATACTTG
AAGTTGACAATATTATTTAAGGACCTATTGTTTTTTCCAATAGGTGGTTAGCAATCGTCTTACTTTCTAA
CTTTTCTTACCTTTTACATTTCAGCAATATATATATATATTTCAAGGATATACCATTCTAATGTCTGCCC
CTATGTCTGCCCCTAAGAAGATCGTCGTTTTGCCAGGTGACCACGTTGGTCAAGAAATCACAGCCGAAGC
CATTAAGGTTCTTAAAGCTATTTCTGATGTTCGTTCCAATGTCAAGTTCGATTTCGAAAATCATTTAATT
GGTGGTGCTGCTATCGATGCTACAGGTGTCCCACTTCCAGATGAGGCGCTGGAAGCCTCCAAGAAGGTTG
ATGCCGTTTTGTTAGGTGCTGTGGGTGGTCCTAAATGGGGTACCGGTAGTGTTAGACCTGAACAAGGTTT
ACTAAAAATCCGTAAAGAACTTCAATTGTACGCCAACTTAAGACCATGTAACTTTGCATCCGACTCTCTT
TTAGACTTATCTCCAATCAAGCCACAATTTGCTAAAGGTACTGACTTCGTTGTTGTCAGAGAATTAGTGG
GAGGTATTTACTTTGGTAAGAGAAAGGAAGACGATGGTGATGGTGTCGCTTGGGATAGTGAACAATACAC
CGTTCCAGAAGTGCAAAGAATCACAAGAATGGCCGCTTTCATGGCCCTACAACATGAGCCACCATTGCCT
ATTTGGTCCTTGGATAAAGCTAATGTTTTGGCCTCTTCAAGATTATGGAGAAAAACTGTGGAGGAAACCA
TCAAGAACGAGTTCCCTACATTGAAGGTTCAACATCAATTGATTGATTCTGCCGCCATGATCCTAGTTAA
GAACCCAACCCACCTAAATGGTATTATAATCACCAGCAACATGTTTGGTGATATCATCTCCGATGAAGCC
TCCGTTATCCCAGGTTCCTTGGGTTTGTTGCCATCTGCGTCCTTGGCCTCTTTGCCAGACAAGAACACCG
CATTTGGTTTGTACGAACCATGCCACGGTTCTGCTCCAGATTTGCCAAAGAATAAGGTTGACCCTATCGC
CACTATCTTGTCTGCTGCAATGATGTTGAAATTGTCATTGAACTTGCCTGAAGAAGGTAAGGCCATTGAA
GATGCAGTTAAAAAGGTTTTGGATGCAGGTATCAGAACTGGTGATTTAGGTGGTTCCAACAGTACCACCG
AAGTCGGTGATGCTGTCGCCGAAGAAGTTAAGAAAATCCTTGCTTAAAAAGATTCTCTTTTTTTATGATA
TTTGTACATAAACTTTATAAATGAAATTCATAATAGAAACGACACGAAATTACAAAATGGAATATGTTCA
TAGGGTAGACGAAACTATATACGCAATCTACATACATTTATCAAGAAGGAGAAAAAGGAGGATAGTAAAG
GAATACAGGTAAGCAAATTGATACTAATGGCTCAACGTGATAAGGAAAAAGAATTGCACTTTAACATTAA
TATTGACAAGGAGGAGGGCACCACACAAAAAGTTAGGTGTAACAGAAAATCATGAAACTACGATTCCTAA
TTTGATATTGGAGGATTTTCTCTAAAAAAAAAAAAATACAACAAATAAAAAACACTCAATGACCTGACCA
TTTGATGGAGTTTAAGTCAATACCTTCTTGAACCATTTCCCATAATGGTGAAAGTTCCCTCAAGAATTTT
ACTCTGTCAGAAACGGCCTTACGACGTAGTCGATATGGTGCACTCTCAGTACAATCTGCTCTGATGCCGC
ATAGTTAAGCCAGCCCCGACACCCGCCAACACCCGCTGACGCGCCCTGACGGGCTTGTCTGCTCCCGGCA
TCCGCTTACAGACAAGCTGTGACCGTCTCCGGGAGCTGCATGTGTCAGAGGTTTTCACCGTCATCACCGA
AACGCGCGA
Features (pLannotate 1.2.2; 26 found; start..end, strand, type, name):
     70..573     -  misc_feature   CEN/ARS: S. cerevisiae CEN6 centromere fused to an autonomously replicating sequence
    610..714     +  promoter       AmpR promoter: bla
    715..1575    +  CDS            AmpR: β-lactamase; bla; confers resistance to ampicillin, carbenicillin, and related antibiotics
   1746..2334    +  rep_origin     ori: high-copy-number ColE1/pMB1/pBR322/pUC origin of replication
   2517..2609    +  CDS            lacI (fragment): lac repressor; lacI; The lac repressor binds to the lac operator to inhibit transcription in E. coli. This inhibition can be relieved by adding lactose or isopropyl-β-D-thiogalactopyranoside (IPTG).
   2622..2643    +  protein_bind   CAP binding site: CAP binding activates transcription in the presence of cAMP. E. coli catabolite activator protein
   2658..2688    +  promoter       lac promoter: promoter for the E. coli lac operon
   2692..2714    +  protein_bind   lac operator (fragment): The lac repressor binds to the lac operator to inhibit transcription in E. coli. This inhibition can be relieved by adding lactose or isopropyl-β-D-thiogalactopyranoside (IPTG). lac repressor encoded by lacI
   2757..2775    +  promoter       T3 promoter: promoter for bacteriophage T3 RNA polymerase
   2852..3476    -  CDS            PmCDA1 (fragment): cytidine deaminase from the sea lamprey Petromyzon marinus (Rogozin et al., 2007)
   3490..3512    -  CDS            Strep-Tag II (fragment): peptide that binds Strep-Tactin®, an engineered form of streptavidin
   3527..4191    +  promoter       GAL1,10 promoter: GAL1 and GAL10 genes of S. cerevisiae; divergent inducible promoter, regulated by Gal4
   4194..8297    +  CDS            Cas9: Cas9 (Csn1) endonuclease from the Streptococcus pyogenes Type II CRISPR/Cas system generates RNA-guided double strand breaks in DNA
   8361..8531    +  CDS            CRK (fragment): CRK_HUMAN - Experimental evidence at protein level: Swiss-Prot protein existence level 1. [Isoform Crk-II]: Regulates cell adhesion, spreading and migration (PubMed:31311869). Mediates attachment-induced MAPK8 activation, membrane ruffling and cell motility in a Rac-dependent manner. Involved in phagocytosis of apoptotic cells and cell motility via its interaction with DOCK1 and DOCK4 (PubMed:19004829). May regulate the EFNA5-EPHA3 signaling (By similarity). From Homo sapiens (Human).
   8634..8821    +  terminator     ADH1 terminator: S. cerevisiae ADH1; transcription terminator for the S. cerevisiae alcohol dehydrogenase 1 (ADH1) gene
   8858..8903    -  terminator     T7 terminator: transcription terminator for bacteriophage T7 RNA polymerase
   8940..8958    -  promoter       T7 promoter: promoter for bacteriophage T7 RNA polymerase
   8961..9118    +  CDS            lacZα (fragment): LacZα fragment of β-galactosidase; lacZ fragment
   9126..9581    +  rep_origin     f1 ori (sequence partly withheld): f1 bacteriophage origin of replication; arrow indicates direction of (+) strand synthesis
   9582..9634    -  misc_feature   bom (fragment): basis of mobility region from pBR322
   9641..9733    +  CDS            YCC1_YEAST (fragment): Protein uncertain: Swiss-Prot protein existence level 5. From Saccharomyces cerevisiae (strain ATCC 204508 / S288c) (Baker's yeast).
   9881..10285   +  promoter       LEU2 promoter: S. cerevisiae LEU2
  10298..11392   +  CDS            LEU2: 3-isopropylmalate dehydrogenase, required for leucine biosynthesis; S. cerevisiae LEU2; yeast auxotrophic marker
  11754..11855   -  CDS            NFS1 (fragment): NFS1_YEAST - Also known as SPL1 From Saccharomyces cerevisiae (strain ATCC 204508 / S288c) (Baker's yeast).
  11868..11918   -  misc_feature   bom (fragment): basis of mobility region from pBR322
  12020..1       -  CDS            rop (fragment) (across the origin): Rop protein, which maintains plasmids at low copy number; rop
