[The description below was written by a language model from this plasmid's Addgene catalogue record and pLannotate feature annotations shown in this document.]
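Description:
pRS315e_pGal-dCas9-SH3-pGal-PmCDA1-SHL is a yeast expression shuttle plasmid built on the pRS315 backbone, with an EcoRI site in LEU2 removed by mutation. In Saccharomyces cerevisiae it is maintained through a CEN6/ARS element, which gives stable, centromeric (low-copy) inheritance, and it is selected by LEU2 complementation of leucine auxotrophy. In E. coli it replicates from a high-copy ColE1/pUC-type origin under ampicillin selection (AmpR). An f1 origin and remnants of the lacZα/T3/T7 cloning region are carried over from the backbone. The catalogue lists a total size of 12,088 bp, whereas the annotated depositor sequence is 12,054 nt.

The payload is organised around the divergent, Gal4-regulated GAL1,10 promoter, so both proteins are induced together by galactose. In one direction, the pGal1 side drives Streptococcus pyogenes Cas9 carrying the D10A and H840A mutations. These inactivate both nuclease domains and leave an RNA-guided DNA-binding protein (dCas9). It is fused at its C terminus to an SH3 domain, annotated as a fragment of human CRK, and is followed by the ADH1 terminator. In the opposite direction, the pGal10 side drives PmCDA1, the sea lamprey cytidine deaminase, with a C-terminal SH3 ligand (SHL) peptide. The annotation also detects a partial Strep-Tag II match between the promoter and this coding sequence, and it shows no terminator for this unit. The SH3–SHL interaction is intended to recruit the deaminase non-covalently to dCas9, rather than through a direct fusion. This allows targeted cytidine deamination, and therefore point mutagenesis without double-strand breaks, at sites specified by a guide RNA. No guide RNA cassette is annotated on this plasmid, so one would have to be supplied separately. Part of the construct derives from an earlier deposited plasmid.
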