Addgene plasmid #79614: pRS315e_pGal-dCas9-SH3-pGal-PmCDA1-SHL
Purpose: Expresses dCas9-SH3 and PmCDA1-SHL in yeast cells
Depositing lab: Akihiko Kondo. Depositing organization: Kobe University. Publication: Targeted nucleotide editing using hybrid prokaryotic and vertebrate adaptive immune systems. Nishida K, Arazoe T, Yachie N, Banno S, Kakimoto M, Tabata M, Mochizuki M, Miyabe A, Araki M, Hara KY, Shimatani Z, Kondo A. Science. 2016 Aug 4. pii: aaf8729. 10.1126/science.aaf8729 PubMed 27492474.
Backbone
  Vector backbone: pRS315
  Backbone size w/o insert (bp): 6000
  Total vector size (bp): 12088
  Modifications to backbone: EcoRI site is mutated in Leu2
  Vector type: Yeast Expression
  Selectable markers: LEU2
Growth in bacteria
  Bacterial resistance: Ampicillin, 100 μg/mL
  Growth temperature: 37°C
  Growth strain: DH5alpha
  Copy number: High Copy
Gene/Insert 1
  Gene/Insert name: SpCas9
  Species: Streptococcus pyogenes
  Mutation: D10A and H840A for nuclease deficient Cas9
  Promoter: pGal1
  Tag / fusion protein: SH3 domain (C terminal on insert)
  Cloning method: Gibson Cloning
  Sequencing primers: 5′ tagcatctatgcgacacgg; 3′ gtaaaacgacggccagt
Gene/Insert 2
  Gene/Insert name: PmCDA1
  Promoter: pGal10
  Tag / fusion protein: SHL (C terminal on insert)
  Cloning method: Gibson Cloning
  Sequencing primers: 5′ caggaaacagctatgac; 3′ gctctttacatttccacaac
Resource information
  A portion of this plasmid was derived from a plasmid made by: This is derived from Addgene plasmid ID43804.
Terms and licenses: Academic/Nonprofit Terms; Industry Terms: Not Available to Industry
How to cite: pRS315e_pGal-dCas9-SH3-pGal-PmCDA1-SHL was a gift from Akihiko Kondo (Addgene plasmid # 79614 ; http://n2t.net/addgene:79614 ; RRID:Addgene_79614)
