>Addgene plasmid #79614 | pRS315e_pGal-dCas9-SH3-pGal-PmCDA1-SHL | addgene partial sequence | sequence record 152884 | pHybLex_rev 5'-GAGTCACTTTAAAATTTGTATACAC-3'
AAATCATAAATCATAAGAAATTCGCTTATTAGGATCCTTATCCGGAGCCTCTAGACTTATCGTCATCGTC
TTTGTAATCAATATCATGATCCTTGTAGTCTCCGTCGTGGTCCTTATAGTCTCCGGAATACTTCTCCACG
TAAGGGACAGGAATCATCCCCCTCTTTCCTTCGCTGTCCTCTGCATTCCACCACTGCTCTTCAGGCTTAT
CCCGGATTCTCAGGATGTCTCCTTTCTTAAAGGGAAGATCTTCTTCATCATTCCCATTAAAGTCAAAGAG
GGCCCGCACATACTCTGCAGAACCTCCACCTCCAGAACCTCCTCCACCCACCTTCCTCTTCTTCTTGGGG
TCAGCCCTGCTGTCTCCACCGAGCTGAGAGAGGTCGATTCTTGTTTCATAGAGCCCCGTAATTGACTGAT
GAATCAGTGTGGCGTCCAGGACCTCCTTTGTAGAGGTGTACCGCTTTCTGTCTATGGTGGTGTCGAAGTA
CTTGAAGGCTGCAGGCGCGCCCAAGTTGGTCAGAGTAAACAAGTGGATAATGTTTTCTGCCTGCTCCCTG
ATGGGCTTATCCCTGTGCTTATTGTAAGCAGAAAGCACCTTATCGAGGTTAGCGTCGGCGAGGATCACTC
TTTTGGAGAATTCGCTTATTTGCTCGATGATCTCATCAAGGTAGTGTTTGTGTTGTTCCACGAACAGCTG
CTTCTGCTCATTATCTTCGGGAGACCCTTTGAGCTTTTCATAGTGGCTGGCCAGATACAAGAAATTAACG
TATTTAGAGG
