>Addgene plasmid #79614 | pRS315e_pGal-dCas9-SH3-pGal-PmCDA1-SHL | addgene partial sequence | sequence record 153170 | M13pUC-Rev 5'-AGCGGATAACAATTTCACACAGG-3'
TGATTACGCCAAGCTCGAAATTAACCCTCACTAAAGGGAACAAAAGCTGGTACCGGGCCCGAATTCTCTC
CTTCTCTTAGGTGGCAGAGCAGGTGGAGGGTCGACCATACTAGAAACAGCAGGACTCTTAGTGGTGTGGA
GTATTTTTACCTGAATCATAATGGACAACTCGCTCCGTCGTTTTTCAGCTCGCTTCAAAGTCTTCTCAAG
CCATCTATTCTCATTCAATTGATTGTGCGACGATTGGATGAATATTTTCCTGCAACATTGGTAGTGTTCA
CTTACCATTACATTCAACCCAACCCCGTTATCTCTGAGGTTCCACAGCCCAATTTGATTCCTCGCATTTT
TCTCGTAATAGAGTTTGCAAGCCCAGATTTTCAAAGTGTGGCCGTTCCCCCGCAGCTCCTGGTTATACCA
TTCTAAGATCTTTTCAGCGCAATCTGCACAAGGACTCCAGGATGAGTACCAATTTATCGTGAATTGTCCG
GGGTTGTCGCGCAGGTATTCTTCGACTTTTCTAATGCTAAAGATTTCGGCGTGAATGCCACGTTCTGTCC
CGCTCTGTGGTTTATTCACAGCATAGCCCCAAAAACACGCTCTACGTTCACCCCGTCGTTTTAATTCAAA
GAGAACGTAGCATCTATGCGACACGGATTTTTTGTTGTTGAAAAACTGTTTCTTAAACGTGTAGATGTCC
AACTTCTCATGGATTCTCACGTACTCAGCGTCGGTCATCGATCCGCCGCCTTT
